Addgene plasmid #32556: pUCBB-oriT
Depositing lab: Claudia Schmidt-dannert. Depositing organization: University of Minnesota. Publication: Optimized compatible set of BioBrick vectors for metabolic pathway engineering. Vick JE, Johnson ET, Choudhary S, Bloch SE, Lopez-Gallego F, Srivastava P, Tikh IB, Wawrzyn GT, Schmidt-Dannert C. Appl Microbiol Biotechnol. 2011 Dec;92(6):1275-86. Epub 2011 Oct 28. 10.1007/s00253-011-3633-4 PubMed 22033566.
Backbone
  Vector backbone: pUCBB
  Backbone size w/o insert (bp): 2162
  Modifications to backbone: BioBrick functional but not CSD lab BioBrick functional
  Vector type: Bacterial Expression, Synthetic Biology
Growth in bacteria
  Bacterial resistance: Ampicillin, 100 μg/mL
  Growth temperature: 37°C
  Growth strain: DH5alpha
  Copy number: High Copy
Gene/Insert
  Gene/Insert name: oriT
  Insert size (bp): 500
  Promoter: N/A
  Cloning method: Restriction Enzyme; 5′ cloning site XbaI (not destroyed); 3′ cloning site SpeI (not destroyed)
  Sequencing primers: 5′ not designed
Terms and licenses: Academic/Nonprofit Terms; Industry Terms: Not Available to Industry
How to cite: pUCBB-oriT was a gift from Claudia Schmidt-dannert (Addgene plasmid # 32556 ; http://n2t.net/addgene:32556 ; RRID:Addgene_32556)
