[The description below was written by a language model from this plasmid's Addgene catalogue record and pLannotate feature annotations shown in this document.]
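Description:
pUCBB-oriT is a small (about 2.7 kb) high-copy bacterial plasmid from a set of compatible BioBrick vectors developed for metabolic pathway engineering. It is built on the pUCBB backbone, which replicates in E. coli through a ColE1/pMB1/pUC-type origin. Selection is with ampicillin, via a β-lactamase gene driven by its native bla promoter. Two short transcription terminators, a his operon terminator and a putative bacterial terminator, flank the cloning region and probably insulate it from read-through transcription from the backbone.

The payload is an origin-of-transfer part of roughly 500 bp, cloned between XbaI and SpeI sites that are both retained, so it can be excised and reassembled with other parts by standard BioBrick cloning. The record notes that the plasmid is compatible with the general BioBrick format but not with the depositing lab's own variant of it. No promoter is associated with the insert, which is consistent with oriT being a cis-acting DNA element rather than an expressed gene.

The feature table identifies a 110 bp incP-type oriT, the site where a conjugative relaxase nicks the plasmid and starts single-strand transfer. Downstream of it lie short fragments of traJ, a tet promoter and the tetracycline resistance gene. These appear to be non-functional remnants carried over from the plasmid the segment was taken from, and tetracycline is not listed as a selection. Because the transfer genes themselves are absent, mobilization would depend on a donor strain or helper plasmid supplying the incP transfer functions in trans. The construct most likely serves as a source of an oriT module for making BioBrick assemblies transferable by conjugation, though the record does not state this use.
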