Features (pLannotate 1.2.2; 9 found; start..end, strand, type, name):
      2..61      +  terminator     his operon terminator: This putative transcriptin terminator from the E. coli his operon has a 2-bp deletion introduced during synthesis. Its efficiency has not been determined.
    256..844     -  rep_origin     ori: high-copy-number ColE1/pMB1/pBR322/pUC origin of replication
   1015..1875    -  CDS            AmpR: β-lactamase; bla; confers resistance to ampicillin, carbenicillin, and related antibiotics
   1876..1980    -  promoter       AmpR promoter: bla
   2070..2113    -  terminator     bacterial terminator: putative bacterial transcription terminator
   2165..2274    +  oriT           oriT: incP origin of transfer
   2307..2352    +  CDS            traJ (fragment): oriT-recognizing protein; traJ
   2394..2417    +  promoter       tet promoter (fragment): E. coli promoter for tetracycline efflux protein gene
   2474..2640    +  CDS            TcR (fragment): tetracycline efflux protein; tet; confers resistance to tetracycline
>Addgene plasmid #32556 | pUCBB-oriT | depositor full sequence | sequence record 37556 | pUCBB-oriT sequence 2662 bps
GTCCGGCAAAAAAACGGGCAAGGTGTCACCACCCTGCCCTTTTTCTTTAAAACCGAAAAGATTACTTCGC
GTTATGCAGGCTTCCTCGCTCACTGACTCGCTGCGCTCGGTCGTTCGGCTGCGGCGAGCGGTATCAGCTC
ACTCAAAGGCGGTAATACGGTTATCCACAGAATCAGGGGATAACGCAGGAAAGAACATGTGAGCAAAAGG
CCAGCAAAAGGCCAGGAACCGTAAAAAGGCCGCGTTGCTGGCGTTTTTCCATAGGCTCCGCCCCCCTGAC
GAGCATCACAAAAATCGACGCTCAAGTCAGAGGTGGCGAAACCCGACAGGACTATAAAGATACCAGGCGT
TTCCCCCTGGAAGCTCCCTCGTGCGCTCTCCTGTTCCGACCCTGCCGCTTACCGGATACCTGTCCGCCTT
TCTCCCTTCGGGAAGCGTGGCGCTTTCTCATAGCTCACGCTGTAGGTATCTCAGTTCGGTGTAGGTCGTT
CGCTCCAAGCTGGGCTGTGTGCACGAACCCCCCGTTCAGCCCGACCGCTGCGCCTTATCCGGTAACTATC
GTCTTGAGTCCAACCCGGTAAGACACGACTTATCGCCACTGGCAGCAGCCACTGGTAACAGGATTAGCAG
AGCGAGGTATGTAGGCGGTGCTACAGAGTTCTTGAAGTGGTGGCCTAACTACGGCTACACTAGAAGGACA
GTATTTGGTATCTGCGCTCTGCTGAAGCCAGTTACCTTCGGAAAAAGAGTTGGTAGCTCTTGATCCGGCA
AACAAACCACCGCTGGTAGCGGTGGTTTTTTTGTTTGCAAGCAGCAGATTACGCGCAGAAAAAAAGGATC
TCAAGAAGATCCTTTGATCTTTTCTACGGGGTCTGACGCTCAGTGGAACGAAAACTCACGTTAAGGGATT
TTGGTCATGAGATTATCAAAAAGGATCTTCACCTAGATCCTTTTAAATTAAAAATGAAGTTTTAAATCAA
TCTAAAGTATATATGAGTAAACTTGGTCTGACAGTTACCAATGCTTAATCAGTGAGGCACCTATCTCAGC
GATCTGTCTATTTCGTTCATCCATAGTTGCCTGACTCCCCGTCGTGTAGATAACTACGATACGGGAGGGC
TTACCATCTGGCCCCAGTGCTGCAATGATACCGCGAGACCCACGCTCACCGGCTCCAGATTTATCAGCAA
TAAACCAGCCAGCCGGAAGGGCCGAGCGCAGAAGTGGTCCTGCAACTTTATCCGCCTCCATCCAGTCTAT
TAATTGTTGCCGGGAAGCTAGAGTAAGTAGTTCGCCAGTTAATAGTTTGCGCAACGTTGTTGCCATTGCT
ACAGGCATCGTGGTGTCACGCTCGTCGTTTGGTATGGCTTCATTCAGCTCCGGTTCCCAACGATCAAGGC
GAGTTACATGATCCCCCATGTTGTGCAAAAAAGCGGTTAGCTCCTTCGGTCCTCCGATCGTTGTCAGAAG
TAAGTTGGCCGCAGTGTTATCACTCATGGTTATGGCAGCACTGCATAATTCTCTTACTGTCATGCCATCC
GTAAGATGCTTTTCTGTGACTGGTGAGTACTCAACCAAGTCATTCTGAGAATAGTGTATGCGGCGACCGA
GTTGCTCTTGCCCGGCGTCAATACGGGATAATACCGCGCCACATAGCAGAACTTTAAAAGTGCTCATCAT
TGGAAAACGTTCTTCGGGGCGAAAACTCTCAAGGATCTTACCGCTGTTGAGATCCAGTTCGATGTAACCC
ACTCGTGCACCCAACTGATCTTCAGCATCTTTTACTTTCACCAGCGTTTCTGGGTGAGCAAAAACAGGAA
GGCAAAATGCCGCAAAAAAGGGAATAAGGGCGACACGGAAATGTTGAATACTCATACTCTTCCTTTTTCA
ATATTATTGAAGCATTTATCAGGGTTATTGTCTCATGAGCGGATACATATTTGAATGTATTTAGAAAAAT
AAACAAATAGGGGTTCCGCGCACATTTCCCCGAAAAGTGCCACCTGACGTCTAAGAAACCATTATTATCA
TGACATTAACCTATAAAAATAGGCGTATCACGAGGCAGAATTTCAGATAAAAAAAATCCTTAGCTTTCGC
TAAGGATGATTTCTGGAATTCATCCTGAACTTATCTAGACTTGGTGTATCCAACGGCGTCAGCCGGGCAG
GATAGGTGAAGTAGGCCCACCCGCGAGCGGGTGTTCCTTCTTCACTGTCCCTTATTCGCACCTGGCGGTG
CTCAACGGGAATCCTGCTCTGCNAGGCTGGCCGGCTACCGCCGGCGTAACAGATGAGGGCAAGCGGATGG
CTGATGAAACCAAGCCAACCAGGAAGGGCAGCCCACCTATCACGGAATTGATCCCCCTCGAATTGACGCG
TCAATTCTCATGTTTGACAGCTTATCATCGATAAGCTAGCTTTAATGCGGTAGTTTATCACAGTTAAATT
GCTAACGCAGTCAGGCACCGTGTATGAAATCTAACAATGCGCTCATCGTCATCCTCGGCACCGTCACCCT
GGATGCTGTAGGCATAGGCTTGGTTATGCCGGTACTGCCGGGCCTCTTGCGGGATATCGTCCATTCCGAC
AGCATCGCCAGTCACTATGGCGTGCTGCTAGCGCTATATGCGTTGATGCACTAGTTAACTTCAGGACCTG
CA
