>Addgene plasmid #32556 | pUCBB-oriT | addgene partial sequence | sequence record 38574 | Amp-R 5'-ATAATACCGCGCCACATAGC-3'
AACGTTCTTCGGGGCGAAAACTCTCAAGGATCTTACCGCTGTTGAGATCCAGTTCGATGTAACCCACTCG
TGCACCCAACTGATCTTCAGCATCTTTTACTTTCACCAGCGTTTCTGGGTGAGCAAAAACAGGAAGGCAA
AATGCCGCAAAAAAGGGAATAAGGGCGACACGGAAATGTTGAATACTCATACTCTTCCTTTTTCAATATT
ATTGAAGCATTTATCAGGGTTATTGTCTCATGAGCGGATACATATTTGAATGTATTTAGAAAAATAAACA
AATAGGGGTTCCGCGCACATTTCCCCGAAAAGTGCCACCTGACGTCTAAGAAACCATTATTATCATGACA
TTAACCTATAAAAATAGGCGTATCACGAGGCAGAATTTCAGATAAAAAAAATCCTTAGCTTTCGCTAAGG
ATGATTTCTGGAATTCATCCTGAACTTATCTAGACTTGGTGTATCCAACGGCGTCAGCCGGGCAGGATAG
GTGAAGTAGGCCCACCCGCGAGCGGGTGTTCCTTCTTCACTGTCCCTTATTCGCACCTGGCGGTGCTCAA
CGGGAATCCTGCTCTGCGAGGCTGGCCGGCTACCGCCGGCGTAACAGATGAGGGCAAGCGGATGGCTGAT
GAAACCAAGCCAACCAGGAAGGGCAGCCCACCTATCACGGAATTGATCCCCCTCGAATTGACGCGTCAAT
TCTCATGTTTGACAGCTTATCATCGATAAGCTAGCTTTAATGCGGTAGTTTATCACAGTTAAATTGCTAA
CGCAGTCAGGCACCGTGTATGAAATCTAACAATGCGCTCATCGTCATCCTCGGCACCGTCACCCTGGATG
CTGTAGGCATAGGCTTGGTTATGCCGGTACTGCCGGGCCTCTTGCGGGA
